Addgene plasmid #50530: pRK GFP Paxillin Y31A
Depositing lab: Kenneth Yamada.
Backbone
  Vector backbone: pGZ21dxZ
  Backbone manufacturer: Yamada Lab, Tamura et al., Science 280: 1614-7 (1998)
  Vector type: Mammalian Expression
Growth in bacteria
  Bacterial resistance: Ampicillin, 100 μg/mL
  Growth temperature: 37°C
  Growth strain: DH5alpha
  Copy number: Unknown
Gene/Insert
  Gene/Insert name: Paxillin (alt names: PXN; focal adhesion protein, mutated)
  Species: H. sapiens (human)
  Mutation: Y31A
  Entrez Gene: PXN
  Promoter: CMV
  Tag / fusion protein: GFP (N terminal on backbone)
  Cloning method: Restriction Enzyme; 5′ cloning site HindIII (not destroyed); 3′ cloning site XbaI (not destroyed)
  Sequencing primers: 5′ GFP FW (AAAGACCCCAACGAGAAGCG); 3′ GFP ASO (TTGTAACCATTATAAGCTGC)
Terms and licenses: Academic/Nonprofit Terms; Industry Terms: Not Available to Industry
How to cite: pRK GFP Paxillin Y31A was a gift from Kenneth Yamada (Addgene plasmid # 50530 ; http://n2t.net/addgene:50530 ; RRID:Addgene_50530)
