[The description below was written by a language model from this plasmid's Addgene catalogue record.]
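Description:
pRK GFP Paxillin Y31A is a mammalian expression plasmid built on the pGZ21dxZ backbone, a GFP-fusion vector. It is propagated in E. coli under ampicillin selection. The record does not give the origin of replication or copy number, and no mammalian selection marker is listed. No feature table accompanies the entry, so elements such as the polyadenylation signal cannot be confirmed from the record.

The insert is human paxillin (PXN), a focal adhesion adaptor protein, cloned between HindIII and XbaI sites that both remain intact, so the coding region can be excised or exchanged. Expression is driven by the CMV promoter, a strong constitutive promoter in most mammalian cell lines. The backbone supplies GFP at the N terminus, so the product is a GFP-paxillin fusion that can be followed by fluorescence in live or fixed cells.

The paxillin sequence carries a Y31A substitution, replacing tyrosine 31 with alanine. Tyrosine 31 is generally known as one of the main tyrosine phosphorylation sites on paxillin, modified during adhesion signalling to create a docking site for SH2-domain proteins. Changing it to alanine gives a form that cannot be phosphorylated at this position.

The record does not state a purpose. The design suits transfection experiments that compare the localisation, dynamics or signalling of the mutant with wild-type GFP-paxillin or other phosphosite variants, for example in studies of focal adhesion assembly and turnover, cell spreading or migration.
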