>Addgene plasmid #50530 | pRK GFP Paxillin Y31A | depositor partial sequence | sequence record 75462 | insert only
ATGGACGACCTCGACGCCCTGCTGGCGGACTTGGAGTCTACCACCTCCCACATCTCCAAACGGCCTGTGT
TCTTGTCGGAGGAGACCCCCGCCTCATACCCAACTGGAAACCACACATACCAGGAGATTGCCGTGCCACC
CCCCGTCCCCCCACCCCCGTCCAGCGAGGCCCTCAATGGCACAATCCTTGACCCCTTAGACCAGTGGCAG
CCCAGCGGCTCCCGATTCATCCACCAGCAGCCTCAGTCCTCATCACCTGTGTACGGCTCCAGTGCCAAAA
CTTCCAGTGTCTCCAACCCTCAGGACAGTGTTGGCTCTCCGTGCTCCCGAGTGGGTGAGGAGGAGCACGT
CTACAGCTTCCCCAACAAGCAGAAATCAGCTGAGCCTTCACCCACCGTAATGAGCACGTCCCTGGGCAGC
AACCTTTCTGAACTCGACCGCCTGCTGCTGGAACTGAACGCTGTACAGCATAACCCGCCAGGCTTCCCTG
CAGATGAGGCCAACTCAAGCCCCCCGCTTCCTGGGGCCCTGAGCCCCCTCTATGGTGTCCCAGAGACTAA
CAGCCCCTTGGGAGGCAAAGCTGGGCCCCTGACGAAAGAGAAGCCTAAGCGGAATGGGGGCCGGGGCCTG
GAGGACGTGCGGCCCAGTGTGGAGAGTCTCTTGGATGAACTGGAGAGCTCCGTGCCCAGCCCCGTCCCTG
CCATCACTGTGAACCAGGGCGAGATGAGCAGCCCGCAGCGCGTCACCTCCACCCAACAGCAGACACGCAT
CTCGGCCTCCTCTGCCACCAGGGAGCTGGACGAGCTGATGGCTTCGCTGTCGGATTTCAAGTTCATGGCC
CAGGGGAAGACAGGGAGCAGCTCACCCCCTGGGGGGCCCCCGAAGCCCGGGAGCCAGCTGGACAGCATGC
TGGGGAGCCTGCAGTCTGACCTGAACAAGCTGGGGGTCGCCACAGTCGCCAAAGGAGTCTGCGGGGCCTG
CAAGAAGCCCATCGCCGGGCAGGTTGTGACCGCCATGGGGAAGACGTGGCACCCCGAGCACTTCGTCTGC
ACCCACTGCCAGGAGGAGATCGGATCCCGGAACTTCTTCGAGCGGGATGGACAGCCCTACTGTGAAAAGG
ACTACCACAACCTCTTCTCCCCGCGCTGCTACTACTGCAACGGCCCCATCCTGGATAAAGTGGTGACAGC
CCTTGACCGGACGTGGCACCCTGAACACTTCTTCTGTGCACAGTGTGGAGCCTTCTTTGGTCCCGAAGGG
TTCCACGAGAAGGACGGCAAGGCCTACTGTCGCAAGGACTACTTCGACATGTTCGCACCCAAGTGTGGCG
GCTGCGCCCGGGCCATCCTGGAGAACTATATCTCAGCCCTCAACACGCTGTGGCATCCTGAGTGCTTTGT
GTGCCGGGAATGCTTCACGCCATTCGTGAACGGCAGCTTCTTCGAGCACGACGGGCAGCCCTACTGTGAG
GTGCACTACCACGAGCGGCGCGGCTCGCTGTGTTCTGGCTGCCAGAAGCCCATCACCGGCCGCTGCATCA
CCGCCATGGCCAAGAAGTTCCACCCCGAGCACTTCGTCTGTGCCTTCTGCCTCAAGCAGCTCAACAAGGG
CACCTTCAAGGAGCAGAACGACAAGCCTTACTGTCAGAACTGCTTCCTCAAGCTCTTCTGCTAG
