>Addgene plasmid #50530 | pRK GFP Paxillin Y31A | addgene partial sequence | sequence record 78528 | EGFP-C 5'-CATGGTCCTGCTGGAGTTCGTG-3'
GGCGGATCCAAGCTTATGGACGACCTCGACGCCCTGCTGGCGGACTTGGAGTCTACCACCTCCCACATCT
CCAAACGGCCTGTGTTCTTGTCGGAGGAGACCCCCGCCTCATACCCAACTGGAAACCACACATACCAGGA
GATTGCCGTGCCACCCCCCGTCCCCCCACCCCCGTCCAGCGAGGCCCTCAATGGCACAATCCTTGACCCC
TTAGACCAGTGGCAGCCCAGCGGCTCCCGATTCATCCACCAGCAGCCTCAGTCCTCATCACCTGTGTACG
GCTCCAGTGCCAAAACTTCCAGTGTCTCCAACCCTCAGGACAGTGTTGGCTCTCCGTGCTCCCGAGTGGG
TGAGGAGGAGCACGTCTACAGCTTCCCCAACAAGCAGAAATCAGCTGAGCCTTCACCCACCGTAATGAGC
ACGTCCCTGGGCAGCAACCTTTCTGAACTCGACCGCCTGCTGCTGGAACTGAACGCTGTACAGCATAACC
CGCCAGGCTTCCCTGCAGATGAGGCCAACTCAAGCCCCCCGCTTCCTGGGGCCCTGAGCCCCCTCTATGG
TGTCCCAGAGACTAACAGCCCCTTGGGAGGCAAAGCTGGGCCCCTGACGAAAGAGAAGCCTAAGCGGAAT
GGGGGCCGGGGCCTGGAGGACGTGCGGCCCAGTGTGGAGAGTCTCTTGGATGAACTGGAGAGCTCCGTGC
CCAGCCCCGTCCCTGCCATCACTGTGAACCAGGGCGAGATGAGCAGCCCGCAGCGCGTCACCTCCACCCA
ACAGCAGACACGCATCTCGGCCTCCTCTGCCACCAGGGAGCTGGACGAGCTGATGGCTTCGCTGTCGGAT
TTCAAGTTCATGGCC
